Addgene plasmid #103541: LSB-hsa-miR-4536-5p
Purpose: Used to sense miRNA activity using fluorescence based tools. hsa-miR-4536-5p target in 3' UTR of of mKate. miRNA activity can be measured by the repression of mKate2 relative to EBFP2 fluorescent proteins . Plasmid is inherently unstable; please see Depositor Comments
Depositing lab: Ron Weiss. Depositing organization: Massachusetts Institute of Technology. Publication: A mixed antagonistic/synergistic miRNA repression model enables accurate predictions of multi-input miRNA sensor activity. Gam JJ, Babb J, Weiss R. Nat Commun. 2018 Jun 22;9(1):2430. doi: 10.1038/s41467-018-04575-0. PubMed 29934631.
Backbone
  Vector backbone: Low Sensor Backbone (LSB)
  Vector type: Mammalian Expression, Synthetic Biology
Growth in bacteria
  Bacterial resistance: Ampicillin and Kanamycin, 100 & 50 μg/mL
  Growth temperature: 30°C
  Growth strain: NEB Stable
  Copy number: High Copy
Gene/Insert
  Gene/Insert name: hsa-miR-4536-5p target
  Species: H. sapiens (human)
  Promoter: EF-1a
  Cloning method: Gibson Cloning
Terms and licenses: Academic/Nonprofit Terms; Industry Terms: Not Available to Industry
Depositor comments: Please note that this plasmid is inherently unstable due to a repeating poly A element. We recommend performing a diagnostic digest on multiple colonies upon receipt. The depositors would like to note the presence of several discrepancies between the depositor sequence and physical plasmid sequence. In particular, the sequences upstream and downstream of the puromycin coding region have 10 bp insertions which do not affect the ability to perform puromycin selection. The sequences for those regions within the physical plasmids are as follows: Upstream of Puro: GAATTCGACCGCCTGTCTCAAGGTGCCACC; Downstream of Puro: GCTTTGAGACTACGCGTGAATTCACTCCTC. Please contact if you are interested in this plasmid prior to placing an order.
How to cite: LSB-hsa-miR-4536-5p was a gift from Ron Weiss (Addgene plasmid # 103541 ; http://n2t.net/addgene:103541 ; RRID:Addgene_103541)
