[The description below was written by a language model from this plasmid's Addgene catalogue record and pLannotate feature annotations shown in this document.]
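Description:
LSB-hsa-miR-4536-5p is an 11 kb mammalian expression plasmid built on the Low Sensor Backbone (LSB) and used as a fluorescent sensor of microRNA activity in synthetic biology work. In bacteria it replicates from a high-copy ColE1/pUC-type origin and carries both a β-lactamase gene (ampicillin resistance) and an aph(3')-Ia gene (kanamycin resistance), matching the dual selection listed in the catalogue. Remnants of a lac promoter/operator region are also annotated. A puromycin N-acetyltransferase coding sequence followed by a rabbit β-globin polyadenylation signal is present for selecting mammalian cells, although no promoter for it is annotated in the feature table.

The payload consists of two parallel transcription units. Each is driven by the human EF-1α core promoter with its intron A and terminated by a β-globin 3' fragment and poly(A) signal. Gateway attB4, attB1 and attB2 scars flank the promoter and coding segments. The first unit encodes the red fluorescent protein mKate2, and according to the record it carries a target site for human miR-4536-5p in its 3' UTR. That site is not separately annotated, but would fall in the interval between the mKate2 cassette and its polyadenylation region. The second unit encodes EBFP2 without a target site and serves as an internal reference for delivery and expression. When miR-4536-5p is active in the transfected cell, it represses mKate2 output while EBFP2 is unaffected, so the red-to-blue fluorescence ratio reports miRNA activity.

The depositor notes that the repeated poly(A) elements make the plasmid inherently unstable. They also note that the physical plasmid differs slightly from the deposited sequence, with short insertions flanking the puromycin coding region that do not impair selection.
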