Features (pLannotate 1.2.2; 28 found; start..end, strand, type, name):
     87..675     -  rep_origin     ori: high-copy-number ColE1/pMB1/pBR322/pUC origin of replication
    846..1706    -  CDS            AmpR: β-lactamase; bla; confers resistance to ampicillin, carbenicillin, and related antibiotics
   1707..1778    -  promoter       AmpR promoter: bla
   1857..2456    +  CDS            PuroR: puromycin N-acetyltransferase; pac from Streptomyces alboniger; confers resistance to puromycin
   2461..2541    +  CDS            HBB (fragment): HBB_PONPY - Experimental evidence at transcript level: Swiss-Prot protein existence level 2. Involved in oxygen transport from the lung to the various peripheral tissues. From Pongo pygmaeus (Bornean orangutan).
   2612..2667    +  polyA_signal   β-globin poly(A) signal: rabbit β-globin polyadenylation signal (Gil and Proudfoot, 1987)
   3646..3666    +  protein_bind   attB4: mutant version of attB; core recombination site for the Gateway® BP reaction BP Clonase™
   3734..3945    +  promoter       EF-1α core promoter: core promoter for human elongation factor EF-1α
   3946..4884    +  intron         EF-1α intron A: intron upstream of the start codon of human EF-1α
   4911..4931    +  protein_bind   attB1: mutant version of attB; core recombination site for the Gateway® BP reaction BP Clonase™
   4951..5646    +  CDS            mKate2: mKate2 is a basic (constitutively fluorescent) red fluorescent protein published in 2009, derived from Entacmaea quadricolor. It is reported to be a rapidly-maturing monomer with moderate acid sensitivity.
   5666..5690    -  protein_bind   attB2: mutant version of attB; recombination site for the Gateway® BP reaction BP Clonase™
   5830..5904    +  CDS            HBB (fragment): HBB_PONPY - Experimental evidence at transcript level: Swiss-Prot protein existence level 2. Involved in oxygen transport from the lung to the various peripheral tissues. From Pongo pygmaeus (Bornean orangutan).
   5975..6030    +  polyA_signal   β-globin poly(A) signal: rabbit β-globin polyadenylation signal (Gil and Proudfoot, 1987)
   6414..6439    +  misc_feature   SA: splice acceptor site
   7111..7131    +  protein_bind   attB4: mutant version of attB; core recombination site for the Gateway® BP reaction BP Clonase™
   7199..7410    +  promoter       EF-1α core promoter: core promoter for human elongation factor EF-1α
   7411..8349    +  intron         EF-1α intron A: intron upstream of the start codon of human EF-1α
   8376..8396    +  protein_bind   attB1: mutant version of attB; core recombination site for the Gateway® BP reaction BP Clonase™
   8407..9123    +  CDS            EBFP2: EBFP2 is a basic (constitutively fluorescent) blue fluorescent protein published in 2007, derived from Aequorea victoria. It is reported to be a rapidly-maturing monomer with moderate acid sensitivity.
   9131..9155    -  protein_bind   attB2: mutant version of attB; recombination site for the Gateway® BP reaction BP Clonase™
   9159..9239    +  CDS            HBB (fragment): HBB_PONPY - Experimental evidence at transcript level: Swiss-Prot protein existence level 2. Involved in oxygen transport from the lung to the various peripheral tissues. From Pongo pygmaeus (Bornean orangutan).
   9310..9365    +  polyA_signal   β-globin poly(A) signal: rabbit β-globin polyadenylation signal (Gil and Proudfoot, 1987)
   9748..9770    -  protein_bind   lac operator (fragment): The lac repressor binds to the lac operator to inhibit transcription in E. coli. This inhibition can be relieved by adding lactose or isopropyl-β-D-thiogalactopyranoside (IPTG). lac repressor encoded by lacI
   9774..9804    -  promoter       lac promoter: promoter for the E. coli lac operon
   9819..9840    -  protein_bind   CAP binding site: CAP binding activates transcription in the presence of cAMP. E. coli catabolite activator protein
   9853..9892    -  CDS            lacI (fragment): lac repressor; lacI; The lac repressor binds to the lac operator to inhibit transcription in E. coli. This inhibition can be relieved by adding lactose or isopropyl-β-D-thiogalactopyranoside (IPTG).
  10065..10874   +  CDS            KanR: aminoglycoside phosphotransferase; aph(3')-Ia; confers resistance to kanamycin in bacteria or G418 (Geneticin®) in eukaryotes
>Addgene plasmid #103541 | LSB-hsa-miR-4536-5p | depositor full sequence | sequence record 196130 | Full Sequence
AATTGAGGGGATAACGCAGGAAAGAACATGTGAGCAAAAGGCCAGCAAAAGGCCAGGAACCGTAAAAAGG
CCGCGTTGCTGGCGTTTTTCCATAGGCTCCGCCCCCCTGACGAGCATCACAAAAATCGACGCTCAAGTCA
GAGGTGGCGAAACCCGACAGGACTATAAAGATACCAGGCGTTTCCCCCTGGAAGCTCCCTCGTGCGCTCT
CCTGTTCCGACCCTGCCGCTTACCGGATACCTGTCCGCCTTTCTCCCTTCGGGAAGCGTGGCGCTTTCTC
ATAGCTCACGCTGTAGGTATCTCAGTTCGGTGTAGGTCGTTCGCTCCAAGCTGGGCTGTGTGCACGAACC
CCCCGTTCAGCCCGACCGCTGCGCCTTATCCGGTAACTATCGTCTTGAGTCCAACCCGGTAAGACACGAC
TTATCGCCACTGGCAGCAGCCACTGGTAACAGGATTAGCAGAGCGAGGTATGTAGGCGGTGCTACAGAGT
TCTTGAAGTGGTGGCCTAACTACGGCTACACTAGAAGAACAGTATTTGGTATCTGCGCTCTGCTGAAGCC
AGTTACCTTCGGAAAAAGAGTTGGTAGCTCTTGATCCGGCAAACAAACCACCGCTGGTAGCGGTGGTTTT
TTTGTTTGCAAGCAGCAGATTACGCGCAGAAAAAAAGGATCTCAAGAAGATCCTTTGATCTTTTCTACGG
GGTCTGACGCTCAGTGGAACGAAAACTCACGTTAAGGGATTTTGGTCATGAGATTATCAAAAAGGATCTT
CACCTAGATCCTTTTAAATTAAAAATGAAGTTTTAAATCAATCTAAAGTATATATGAGTAAACTTGGTCT
GACAGTTACCAATGCTTAATCAGTGAGGCACCTATCTCAGCGATCTGTCTATTTCGTTCATCCATAGTTG
CCTGACTCCCCGTCGTGTAGATAACTACGATACGGGAGGGCTTACCATCTGGCCCCAGTGCTGCAATGAT
ACCGCGAGAACCACGCTCACCGGCTCCAGATTTATCAGCAATAAACCAGCCAGCCGGAAGGGCCGAGCGC
AGAAGTGGTCCTGCAACTTTATCCGCCTCCATCCAGTCTATTAATTGTTGCCGGGAAGCTAGAGTAAGTA
GTTCGCCAGTTAATAGTTTGCGCAACGTTGTTGCCATTGCTACAGGCATCGTGGTGTCACGCTCGTCGTT
TGGTATGGCTTCATTCAGCTCCGGTTCCCAACGATCAAGGCGAGTTACATGATCCCCCATGTTGTGCAAA
AAAGCGGTTAGCTCCTTCGGTCCTCCGATCGTTGTCAGAAGTAAGTTGGCCGCAGTGTTATCACTCATGG
TTATGGCAGCACTGCATAATTCTCTTACTGTCATGCCATCCGTAAGATGCTTTTCTGTGACTGGTGAGTA
CTCAACCAAGTCATTCTGAGAATAGTGTATGCGGCGACCGAGTTGCTCTTGCCCGGCGTCAATACGGGAT
AATACCGCGCCACATAGCAGAACTTTAAAAGTGCTCATCATTGGAAAACGTTCTTCGGGGCGAAAACTCT
CAAGGATCTTACCGCTGTTGAGATCCAGTTCGATGTAACCCACTCGTGCACCCAACTGATCTTCAGCATC
TTTTACTTTCACCAGCGTTTCTGGGTGAGCAAAAACAGGAAGGCAAAATGCCGCAAAAAAGGGAATAAGG
GCGACACGGAAATGTTGAATACTCATACTCTTCCTTTTTCAATATTATTGAAGCATTTATCAGGGTTATT
GTCTCATGAGCGGATACATATTTGAATGTAGCTCCGAATTTCTCGAGGGCTTGTCGACGACGGCGGTCTC
CGTCGTCAGGATCATGAATTCGACCCGCCTGCCACCATGACCGAGTACAAGCCCACGGTGCGCCTCGCCA
CCCGCGACGACGTCCCCCGGGCCGTACGCACCCTCGCCGCCGCGTTCGCCGACTACCCCGCCACGCGCCA
CACCGTCGACCCGGACCGCCACATCGAGCGGGTCACCGAGCTGCAAGAACTCTTCCTCACGCGCGTCGGG
CTCGACATCGGCAAGGTGTGGGTCGCGGACGACGGCGCCGCGGTGGCGGTCTGGACCACGCCGGAGAGCG
TCGAAGCGGGGGCGGTGTTCGCCGAGATCGGCCCGCGCATGGCCGAGTTGAGCGGTTCCCGGCTGGCCGC
GCAGCAACAGATGGAAGGCCTCCTGGCGCCGCACCGGCCCAAGGAGCCCGCGTGGTTCCTGGCCACCGTC
GGCGTCTCGCCCGACCACCAGGGCAAGGGTCTGGGCAGCGCCGTCGTGCTCCCCGGAGTGGAGGCGGCCG
AGCGCGCCGGGGTGCCCGCCTTCCTGGAGACATCCGCGCCCCGCAACCTCCCCTTCTACGAGCGGCTCGG
CTTCACCGTCACCGCCGACGTCGAGGTGCCCGAAGGACCGCGCACCTGGTGCATGACCCGCAAGCCCGGT
GCCTGATACGCGTGAATTCACTCCTCAGGTGCAGGCTGCCTATCAGAAGGTGGTGGCTGGTGTGGCCAAT
GCCCTGGCTCACAAATACCACTGAGATCTTTTTCCCTCTGCCAAAAATTATGGGGACATCATGAAGCCCC
TTGAGCATCTGACTTCTGGCTAATAAAGGAAATTTATTTTCATTGCAATAGTGTGTTGGAATTTTTTGTG
TCTCTCACTCGGAAGGACATATGGGAGGGCAAATCATTTAAAACATCAGAATGAGTATTTGGTTTAGAGT
TTGGCAACATATGCCCATATGCTGGCTGCCATGAACAAAGGTTGGCTATAAAGAGGTCATCAGTATATGA
AACAGCCCCCTGCTGTCCATTCCTTATTCCATAGAAAAGCCTTGACTTGAGGTTAGATTTTTTTTATATT
TTGTTTTGTGTTATTTTTTTCTTTAACATCCCTAAAATTTTCCTTACATGTTTTACTAGCCAGATTTTTC
CTCCTCTCCTGACTACTCCCAGTCATAGCTGTCCCTCTTCTCTTATGGAGATCCCTCGACCTGCAGCCCA
AGCTTGAATTCTCTAGAATTACCCTGTTATCCCTATGCTTGGTTTACCGAGCTCTTATTGGTTTTCAAAC
TTCATTGACTGTGCCCAACGCGCCTGGGAGCTCACGGGGACAGCCCCCCCCCAAAGCCCCCAGGGATGTA
ATTACGTCCCTCCCCCGCTAGGGGGCAGCAGCGAGCCGCCCGGGGCTCCGCTCCGGTCCGGCGCTCCCCC
CGCATCCCCGAGCCGGCAGCGTGCGGGGACAGCCCGGGCACGGGGAAGGTGGCACGGGATCGCTTTCCTC
TGAACGCTTCTCGCTGCTCTTTGAGCCTGCAGACACCTGGGGGGATACGGGGAAAAAGCTAGGCTGAAAG
ACCGGTTCTTAGAATGACACGCGCCTGGGAGCTCACGGGGACAGCCCCCCCCCAAAGCCCCCAGGGATGT
AATTACGTCCCTCCCCCGCTAGGGGGCAGCAGCGAGCCGCCCGGGGCTCCGCTCCGGTCCGGCGCTCCCC
CCGCATCCCCGAGCCGGCAGCGTGCGGGGACAGCCCGGGCACGGGGAAGGTGGCACGGGATCGCTTTCCT
CTGAACGCTTCTCGCTGCTCTTTGAGCCTGCAGACACCTGGGGGGATACGGGGAAAAAGCTAACTTCTGA
GACGACAACTTTGTATAGAAAAGTTGGCTCCGAATTCGCCCTTGACAGCAGAGATCCAGTTTGGTTAATT
AATTGGCTCCGGTGCCCGTCAGTGGGCAGAGCGCACATCGCCCACAGTCCCCGAGAAGTTGTGGGGAGGG
GTCGGCAATTGAACCGGTGCCTAGAGAAGGTGGCGCGGGGTAAACTGGGAAAGTGATGTCGTGTACTGGC
TCCGCCTTTTTCCCGAGGGTGGGGGAGAACCGTATATAAGTGCAGTAGTCGCCGTGAACGTTCTTTTTCG
CAACGGGTTTGCCGCCAGAACACAGGTAAGTGCCGTGTGTGGTTCCCGCGGGCCTGGCCTCTTTACGGGT
TATGGCCCTTGCGTGCCTTGAATTACTTCCACCTGGCTGCAGTACGTGATTCTTGATCCCGAGCTTCGGG
TTGGAAGTGGGTGGGAGAGTTCGAGGCCTTGCGCTTAAGGAGCCCCTTCGCCTCGTGCTTGAGTTGAGGC
CTGGCCTGGGCGCTGGGGCCGCCGCGTGCGAATCTGGTGGCACCTTCGCGCCTGTCTCGCTGCTTTCGAT
AAGTCTCTAGCCATTTAAAATTTTTGATGACCTGCTGCGACGCTTTTTTTCTGGCAAGATAGTCTTGTAA
ATGCGGGCCAAGATCTGCACACTGGTATTTCGGTTTTTGGGGCCGCGGGCGGCGACGGGGCCCGTGCGTC
CCAGCGCACATGTTCGGCGAGGCGGGGCCTGCGAGCGCGGCCACCGAGAATCGGACGGGGGTAGTCTCAA
GCTGGCCGGCCTGCTCTGGTGCCTGGCCTCGCGCCGCCGTGTATCGCCCCGCCCTGGGCGGCAAGGCTGG
CCCGGTCGGCACCAGTTGCGTGAGCGGAAAGATGGCCGCTTCCCGGCCCTGCTGCAGGGAGCTCAAAATG
GAGGACGCGGCGCTCGGGAGAGCGGGCGGGTGAGTCACCCACACAAAGGAAAAGGGCCTTTCCGTCCTCA
GCCGTCGCTTCATGTGACTCCACGGAGTACCGGGCGCCGTCCAGGCACCTCGATTAGTTCTCGAGCTTTT
GGAGTACGTCGTCTTTAGGTTGGGGGGAGGGGTTTTATGCGATGGAGTTTCCCCACACTGAGTGGGTGGA
GACTGAAGTTAGGCCAGCTTGGCACTTGATGTAATTCTCCTTGGAATTTGCCCTTTTTGAGTTTGGATCT
TGGTTCATTCTCAAGCCTCAGACAGTGGTTCAAAGTTTTTTTCTTCCATTTCAGGTGTCGTGAGAAGGGC
GAATTCGACCCAAGTTTGTACAAAAAAGCAGGCTGGATCCAGGTGCCACCATGGTGAGCGAGCTGATTAA
GGAGAACATGCACATGAAGCTGTACATGGAGGGCACCGTGAACAACCACCACTTCAAGTGCACATCCGAG
GGCGAAGGCAAGCCCTACGAGGGCACCCAGACCATGAGAATCAAGGCGGTCGAGGGCGGCCCTCTCCCCT
TCGCCTTCGACATCCTGGCTACCAGCTTCATGTACGGCAGCAAAACCTTCATCAACCACACCCAGGGCAT
CCCCGACTTCTTTAAGCAGTCCTTCCCCGAGGGCTTCACATGGGAGAGAGTCACCACATACGAAGATGGG
GGCGTGCTGACCGCTACCCAGGACACCAGCCTCCAGGACGGCTGCCTCATCTACAACGTCAAGATCAGAG
GGGTGAACTTCCCATCCAACGGCCCTGTGATGCAGAAGAAAACACTCGGCTGGGAGGCCTCCACCGAGAC
ACTGTACCCCGCTGACGGCGGCCTGGAAGGCAGAGCCGACATGGCCCTGAAGCTCGTGGGCGGGGGCCAC
CTGATCTGCAACCTTAAGACCACATACAGATCCAAGAAACCCGCTAAGAACCTCAAGATGCCCGGCGTCT
ACTATGTGGACAGGAGACTGGAAAGAATCAAGGAGGCCGACAAAGAGACATACGTCGAGCAGCACGAGGT
GGCTGTGGCCAGATACTGCGACCTCCCTAGCAAACTGGGGCACAAACTTAATTGAGAATTCTACCACCCA
GCTTTCTTGTACAAAGTGGTACGTCTCAAGACCAGAGGTCTCTGCTTCGCACAAAATCGTGCATATATCT
ACCACAATCGTGCATATATCTACCACAATCGTGCATATATCTACCACAATCGTGCATATATCTACCACAC
AACCAGAAGAGACCTGTGCTTCACTCCTCAGGTGCAGGCTGCCTATCAGAAGGTGGTGGCTGGTGTGGCC
AATGCCCTGGCTCACAAATACCACTGAGATCTTTTTCCCTCTGCCAAAAATTATGGGGACATCATGAAGC
CCCTTGAGCATCTGACTTCTGGCTAATAAAGGAAATTTATTTTCATTGCAATAGTGTGTTGGAATTTTTT
GTGTCTCTCACTCGGAAGGACATATGGGAGGGCAAATCATTTAAAACATCAGAATGAGTATTTGGTTTAG
AGTTTGGCAACATATGCCCATATGCTGGCTGCCATGAACAAAGGTTGGCTATAAAGAGGTCATCAGTATA
TGAAACAGCCCCCTGCTGTCCATTCCTTATTCCATAGAAAAGCCTTGACTTGAGGTTAGATTTTTTTTAT
ATTTTGTTTTGTGTTATTTTTTTCTTTAACATCCCTAAAATTTTCCTTACATGTTTTACTAGCCAGATTT
TTCCTCCTCTCCTGACTACTCCCAGTCATAGCTGTCCCTCTTCTCTTATGGAGATCCCGAGCGGTGCGTT
TTTATGCTTGTAGTATTGTATAATGTTTTTAAGATCCAAGCTTCTGACCTCTTCTCTTCCTCCCACAGGG
CCTCGAGACAATTGCATCGATGGTACCAGTGAAAGTCTGCAATGAATTCGAGTTGGCGCGCCTGTCATTC
TAAATCTCTCTTTCAGCCTAAAGCTTTTTCCCCGTATCCCCCCAGGTGTCTGCAGGCTCAAAGAGCAGCG
AGAAGCGTTCAGAGGAAAGCGATCCCGTGCCACCTTCCCCGTGCCCGGGCTGTCCCCGCACGCTGCCGGC
TCGGGGATGCGGGGGGAGCGCCGGACCGGAGCGGAGCCCCGGGCGGCTCGCTGCTGCCCCCTAGCGGGGG
AGGGACGTAATTACATCCCTGGGGGCTTTGGGAGGGGGCTGTCCCCGTGAGCTCCCAGGCGCGCCTGTCA
TTCTAAATCTCTCTTTCAGCCTAAAGCTTTTTCCCCGTATCCCCCCAGGTGTCTGCAGGCTCAAAGAGCA
GCGAGAAGCGTTCAGAGGAAAGCGATCCCGTGCCACCTTCCCCGTGCCCGGGCTGTCCCCGCACGCTGCC
GGCTCGGGGATGCGGGGGGAGCGCCGGACCGGAGCGGAGCCCCGGGCGGCTCGCTGCTGCCCCCTAGCGG
GGGAGGGACGTAATTACATCCCTGGGGGCTTTGGGGGGGGGCTGTCCCCGTGAGCTCCCAGGCGCGCCAA
CTCGGTACCGTATCGATGTCGACGTTAACGCTAGTGATATCAACTTTGTATAGAAAAGTTGGCTCCGAAT
TCGCCCTTGACAGCAGAGATCCAGTTTGGTTAATTAATTGGCTCCGGTGCCCGTCAGTGGGCAGAGCGCA
CATCGCCCACAGTCCCCGAGAAGTTGTGGGGAGGGGTCGGCAATTGAACCGGTGCCTAGAGAAGGTGGCG
CGGGGTAAACTGGGAAAGTGATGTCGTGTACTGGCTCCGCCTTTTTCCCGAGGGTGGGGGAGAACCGTAT
ATAAGTGCAGTAGTCGCCGTGAACGTTCTTTTTCGCAACGGGTTTGCCGCCAGAACACAGGTAAGTGCCG
TGTGTGGTTCCCGCGGGCCTGGCCTCTTTACGGGTTATGGCCCTTGCGTGCCTTGAATTACTTCCACCTG
GCTGCAGTACGTGATTCTTGATCCCGAGCTTCGGGTTGGAAGTGGGTGGGAGAGTTCGAGGCCTTGCGCT
TAAGGAGCCCCTTCGCCTCGTGCTTGAGTTGAGGCCTGGCCTGGGCGCTGGGGCCGCCGCGTGCGAATCT
GGTGGCACCTTCGCGCCTGTCTCGCTGCTTTCGATAAGTCTCTAGCCATTTAAAATTTTTGATGACCTGC
TGCGACGCTTTTTTTCTGGCAAGATAGTCTTGTAAATGCGGGCCAAGATCTGCACACTGGTATTTCGGTT
TTTGGGGCCGCGGGCGGCGACGGGGCCCGTGCGTCCCAGCGCACATGTTCGGCGAGGCGGGGCCTGCGAG
CGCGGCCACCGAGAATCGGACGGGGGTAGTCTCAAGCTGGCCGGCCTGCTCTGGTGCCTGGCCTCGCGCC
GCCGTGTATCGCCCCGCCCTGGGCGGCAAGGCTGGCCCGGTCGGCACCAGTTGCGTGAGCGGAAAGATGG
CCGCTTCCCGGCCCTGCTGCAGGGAGCTCAAAATGGAGGACGCGGCGCTCGGGAGAGCGGGCGGGTGAGT
CACCCACACAAAGGAAAAGGGCCTTTCCGTCCTCAGCCGTCGCTTCATGTGACTCCACGGAGTACCGGGC
GCCGTCCAGGCACCTCGATTAGTTCTCGAGCTTTTGGAGTACGTCGTCTTTAGGTTGGGGGGAGGGGTTT
TATGCGATGGAGTTTCCCCACACTGAGTGGGTGGAGACTGAAGTTAGGCCAGCTTGGCACTTGATGTAAT
TCTCCTTGGAATTTGCCCTTTTTGAGTTTGGATCTTGGTTCATTCTCAAGCCTCAGACAGTGGTTCAAAG
TTTTTTTCTTCCATTTCAGGTGTCGTGAGAAGGGCGAATTCGACCCAAGTTTGTACAAAAAAGCAGGCTC
GCCACCATGGTGAGCAAGGGCGAGGAGCTGTTCACCGGGGTGGTGCCCATCCTGGTCGAGCTGGACGGCG
ACGTAAACGGCCACAAGTTCAGCGTGAGGGGCGAGGGCGAGGGCGATGCCACCAACGGCAAGCTGACCCT
GAAGTTCATCTGCACCACCGGCAAGCTGCCCGTGCCCTGGCCCACCCTCGTGACCACCCTGAGCCACGGC
GTGCAGTGCTTCGCCCGCTACCCCGACCACATGAAGCAGCACGACTTCTTCAAGTCCGCCATGCCCGAAG
GCTACGTCCAGGAGCGCACCATCTTCTTCAAGGACGACGGCACCTACAAGACCCGCGCCGAGGTGAAGTT
CGAGGGCGACACCCTAGTGAACCGCATCGAGCTGAAGGGCGTCGACTTCAAGGAGGACGGCAACATCCTG
GGGCACAAGCTGGAGTACAACTTCAACAGCCACAACATCTATATCATGGCCGTCAAGCAGAAGAACGGCA
TCAAGGTGAACTTCAAGATCCGCCACAACGTGGAGGACGGCAGCGTGCAGCTCGCCGACCACTACCAGCA
GAACACCCCCATCGGCGACGGCCCCGTGCTGCTGCCCGACAGCCACTACCTGAGCACCCAGTCCGTGCTG
AGCAAAGACCCCAACGAGAAGCGCGATCACATGGTCCTGCTGGAGTTCCGCACCGCCGCCGGGATCACTC
TCGGCATGGACGAGCTGTACAAGTAATACCACCCAGCTTTCTTGTACAAAGTGGTACGCGTGAATTCACT
CCTCAGGTGCAGGCTGCCTATCAGAAGGTGGTGGCTGGTGTGGCCAATGCCCTGGCTCACAAATACCACT
GAGATCTTTTTCCCTCTGCCAAAAATTATGGGGACATCATGAAGCCCCTTGAGCATCTGACTTCTGGCTA
ATAAAGGAAATTTATTTTCATTGCAATAGTGTGTTGGAATTTTTTGTGTCTCTCACTCGGAAGGACATAT
GGGAGGGCAAATCATTTAAAACATCAGAATGAGTATTTGGTTTAGAGTTTGGCAACATATGCCCATATGC
TGGCTGCCATGAACAAAGGTTGGCTATAAAGAGGTCATCAGTATATGAAACAGCCCCCTGCTGTCCATTC
CTTATTCCATAGAAAAGCCTTGACTTGAGGTTAGATTTTTTTTATATTTTGTTTTGTGTTATTTTTTTCT
TTAACATCCCTAAAATTTTCCTTACATGTTTTACTAGCCAGATTTTTCCTCCTCTCCTGACTACTCCCAG
TCATAGCTGTCCCTCTTCTCTTATGGAGATCCCTCGACCTGCAGCCCAAGCTTGGCGTAATCATGGTCAT
AGCTGTTTCCTGTGTGAAATTGTTATCCGCTCACAATTCCACACAACATACGAGCCGGAAGCATAAAGTG
TAAAGCCTGGGGTGCCTAATGAGTGAGCTAACTCACATTAATTGCGTTGCGCTCACTGCCCGCTTTCCAG
TCGGGAAACCTGTCGTGCCAGCGGATCGACAGTACTAAGCTTGGTCTAATACCCAATCTCTCGTCTTATC
CAGATGTTTTATACGCCTCTGGCCCGTGTCTCAAAATCTCTGATGTTACATTGCACAAGATAAAATAATA
TCATCATGAACAATAAAACTGTCTGCTTACATAAACAGTAATACAAGGGGTGTTATGAGCCATATTCAAC
GGGAAACGTCGAGGCCGCGATTAAATTCCAACATGGATGCTGATTTATATGGGTATAAATGGGCTCGCGA
TAATGTCGGGCAATCAGGTGCGACAATCTATCGCTTGTATGGGAAGCCCGATGCGCCAGAGTTGTTTCTG
AAACATGGCAAAGGTAGCGTTGCCAATGATGTTACAGATGAGATGGTCAGACTAAACTGGCTGACGGAAT
TTATGCCTCTTCCGACCATCAAGCATTTTATCCGTACTCCTGATGATGCATGGTTACTCACCACTGCGAT
CCCCGGAAAAACAGCATTCCAGGTATTAGAAGAATATCCTGATTCAGGTGAAAATATTGTTGATGCGCTG
GCAGTGTTCCTGCGCCGGTTGCATTCGATTCCTGTTTGTAATTGTCCTTTTAACAGCGATCGCGTATTTC
GTCTCGCTCAGGCGCAATCACGAATGAATAACGGTTTGGTTGATGCGAGTGATTTTGATGACGAGCGTAA
TGGCTGGCCTGTTGAACAAGTCTGGAAAGAAATGCATAAACTTTTGCCATTCTCACCGGATTCAGTCGTC
ACTCATGGTGATTTCTCACTTGATAACCTTATTTTTGACGAGGGGAAATTAATAGGTTGTATTGATGTTG
GACGAGTCGGAATCGCAGACCGATACCAGGATCTTGCCATCCTATGGAACTGCCTCGGTGAGTTTTCTCC
TTCATTACAGAAACGGCTTTTTCAAAAATATGGTATTGATAATCCTGATATGAATAAATTGCAGTTTCAT
TTGATGCTCGATGAGTTTTTCTAATCAGAATTGGTTAATTGGTTGTAACACTGGCAGAGCATTACGCTGA
CTTGACGGGACGGCGCAAGCTCATGACCAAAATCCCTTAACGTGAGTTACGCGTCGTTCCACTGAGCGTC
AGAGGTATCACTAGTATTACAGAGGTAAGTTATAACAGTCGCCTAACCC
