>Addgene plasmid #103541 | LSB-hsa-miR-4536-5p | depositor partial sequence | sequence record 196131 | hsa-miR-4536-5p target
ATCGTGCATATATCTACCACA
